>Addgene plasmid #144651 | TFORF3175 | addgene full sequence | sequence record 348925 | Addgene NGS Result
GGCTCCGGTGCCCGTCAGTGGGCAGAGCGCACATCGCCCACAGTCCCCGAGAAGTTGGGGGGAGGGGTCG
GCAATTGAACCGGTGCCTAGAGAAGGTGGCGCGGGGTAAACTGGGAAAGTGATGTCGTGTACTGGCTCCG
CCTTTTTCCCGAGGGTGGGGGAGAACCGTATATAAGTGCAGTAGTCGCCGTGAACGTTCTTTTTCGCAAC
GGGTTTGCCGCCAGAACACAGGTAAGTGCCGTGTGTGGTTCCCGCGGGCCTGGCCTCTTTACGGGTTATG
GCCCTTGCGTGCCTTGAATTACTTCCACCTGGCTGCAGTACGTGATTCTTGATCCCGAGCTTCGGGTTGG
AAGTGGGTGGGAGAGTTCGAGGCCTTGCGCTTAAGGAGCCCCTTCGCCTCGTGCTTGAGTTGAGGCCTGG
CCTGGGCGCTGGGGCCGCCGCGTGCGAATCTGGTGGCACCTTCGCGCCTGTCTCGCTGCTTTCGATAAGT
CTCTAGCCATTTAAAATTTTTGATGACCTGCTGCGACGCTTTTTTTCTGGCAAGATAGTCTTGTAAATGC
GGGCCAAGATCTGCACACTGGTATTTCGGTTTTTGGGGCCGCGGGCGGCGACGGGGCCCGTGCGTCCCAG
CGCACATGTTCGGCGAGGCGGGGCCTGCGAGCGCGGCCACCGAGAATCGGACGGGGGTAGTCTCAAGCTG
GCCGGCCTGCTCTGGTGCCTGGCCTCGCGCCGCCGTGTATCGCCCCGCCCTGGGCGGCAAGGCTGGCCCG
GTCGGCACCAGTTGCGTGAGCGGAAAGATGGCCGCTTCCCGGCCCTGCTGCAGGGAGCTCAAAATGGAGG
ACGCGGCGCTCGGGAGAGCGGGCGGGTGAGTCACCCACACAAAGGAAAAGGGCCTTTCCGTCCTCAGCCG
TCGCTTCATGTGACTCCACGGAGTACCGGGCGCCGTCCAGGCACCTCGATTAGTTCTCGAGCTTTTGGAG
TACGTCGTCTTTAGGTTGGGGGGAGGGGTTTTATGCGATGGAGTTTCCCCACACTGAGTGGGTGGAGACT
GAAGTTAGGCCAGCTTGGCACTTGATGTAATTCTCCTTGGAATTTGCCCTTTTTGAGTTTGGATCTTGGT
TCATTCTCAAGCCTCAGACAGTGGTTCAAAGTTTTTTTCTTCCATTTCAGGTGTCGTGAGGCTAGCATCG
ATTGATCAACAAGTTTGTACAAAAAAGTTGGCATGCGTCCAATGCGAATTTTTGTGAATGATGACCGCCA
TGTGATGGCAAAGCATTCTTCCGTTTATCCAACACAAGAGGAGCTGGAGGCAGTCCAGAACATGGTGTCC
CACACGGAGCGGGCGCTCAAAGCTGTGTCCGACTGGATAGACGAGCAGGAAAAGGGTAGCAGCGAGCAGG
CAGAGTCCGATAACATGGATGTGCCCCCAGAGGACGACAGTAAAGAAGGGGCTGGGGAACAGAAGACGGA
GCACATGACCAGAACCCTGCGGGGAGTGATGCGGGTGGGCCTGGTGGCAAAGGGCCTCCTACTCAAGGGG
GACTTGGATCTGGAGCTGGTGCTGCTGTGTAAGGAGAAGCCCACAACCGCCCTCCTGGACAAGGTGGCCG
ACAACCTGGCCATCCAGCTTGCTGCTGTAACAGAAGACAAGTACGAAATACTGCAATCTGTCGACGATGC
TGCGATTGTGATAAAAAACACAAAAGAGCCTCCATTGTCCCTGACCATCCACCTGACATCCCCTGTTGTC
AGAGAAGAAATGGAGAAAGTATTAGCTGGAGAAACGCTATCAGTCAACGACCCCCCGGACGTTCTGGACA
GGCAGAAATGCCTTGCTGCCTTGGCGTCCCTCCGACACGCCAAGTGGTTCCAGGCCAGAGCCAACGGGCT
GAAGTCTTGTGTCATTGTGATCCGGGTCTTGAGGGACCTGTGCACTCGCGTGCCCACCTGGGGTCCCCTC
CGAGGCTGGCCTCTCGAGCTCCTGTGTGAGAAATCCATTGGCACGGCCAACAGACCGATGGGTGCTGGCG
AGGCCCTGCGGAGAGTGCTGGAGTGCCTGGCGTCGGGCATCGTGATGCCAGATGGTTCTGGCATTTATGA
CCCTTGTGAAAAAGAAGCCACTGATGCTATTGGGCATCTAGACAGACAGCAACGGGAAGATATCACACAG
AGTGCGCAGCACGCACTGCGGCTCGCTGCCTTCGGCCAGCTCCATAAAGTCCTAGGCATGGACCCTCTGC
CTTCCAAGATGCCCAAGAAACCAAAGAATGAAAACCCAGTGGACTACACCGTTCAGATCCCACCAAGCAC
CACCTATGCCATTACGCCCATGAAACGCCCAATGGAGGAGGACGGGGAGGAGAAGTCGCCCAGCAAAAAG
AAGAAGAAGATTCAGAAGAAAGAGGAGAAGGCAGAGCCCCCCCAGGCTATGAATGCCCTGATGCGGTTGA
ACCAGCTGAAGCCAGGGCTGCAGTACAAGCTGGTGTCCCAGACTGGGCCCGTCCATGCCCCCATCTTTAC
CATGTCTGTGGAGGTTGATGGCAATTCATTCGAGGCCTCTGGGCCCTCCAAAAAGACGGCCAAGCTGCAC
GTGGCCGTTAAGGTGTTACAGGACATGGGCTTGCCGACGGGTGCTGAAGGCAGGGACTCGAGCAAGGGGG
AGGACTCGGCTGAGGAGACCGAGGCGAAGCCAGCAGTGGTGGCCCCTGCCCCAGTGGTAGAAGCTGTCTC
CACCCCTAGTGCGGCCTTTCCCTCAGATGCCACTGCCGAGAACGTAAAACAGCAGGGGCCGATC
[210 nt withheld, positions 2795-3004]
GACACCCCTCTCGCCCTTGATGCCAACAAAAAGAAGAGAGCCCCAGTACCCGTCAGAGGGGGACCGAAAT
TTGCTGCTAAGCCACATAACCCTGGCTTCGGCATGGGAGGCCCCATGCACAACGAAGTGCCCCCACCCCC
CAACCTTCGAGGGCGGGGAAGAGGCGGGAGCATCCGGGGACGAGGGCGCGGGCGAGGATTTGGTGGCGCC
AACCATGGAGGCTACATGAATGCCGGTGCTGGGTATGGAAGCTATGGGTACGGAGGCAACTCTGCGACAG
CAGGCTACAGTGACTTTTTCACAGACTGCTACGGCTATCATGATTTTGGGTCTTCCTACCCAACTTTCTT
GTACAAAGTGGTTGATATCGGTAAGCCTATCCCTAACCCTCTCCTCGGTCTCGATTCTACGTAGTAATGA
ACTAGTCCGTAACTTGAAAGTATTTCGATTTCTTGGCTTTATATATCTTGTGGAAAGGACGATATGAGTA
TTCTCCACCACAGTTGACGCGTTAAGTCGACAATCAACCTCTGGATTACAAAATTTGTGAAAGATTGACT
GGTATTCTTAACTATGTTGCTCCTTTTACGCTATGTGGATACGCTGCTTTAATGCCTTTGTATCATGCTA
TTGCTTCCCGTATGGCTTTCATTTTCTCCTCCTTGTATAAATCCTGGTTGCTGTCTCTTTATGAGGAGTT
GTGGCCCGTTGTCAGGCAACGTGGCGTGGTGTGCACTGTGTTTGCTGACGCAACCCCCACTGGTTGGGGC
ATTGCCACCACCTGTCAGCTCCTTTCCGGGACTTTCGCTTTCCCCCTCCCTATTGCCACGGCGGAACTCA
TCGCCGCCTGCCTTGCCCGCTGCTGGACAGGGGCTCGGCTGTTGGGCACTGACAATTCCGTGGTGTTGTC
GGGGAAATCATCGTCCTTTCCTTGGCTGCTCGCCTGTGTTGCCACCTGGATTCTGCGCGGGACGTCCTTC
TGCTACGTCCCTTCGGCCCTCAATCCAGCGGACCTTCCTTCCCGCGGCCTGCTGCCGGCTCTGCGGCCTC
TTCCGCGTCTTCGCCTTCGCCCTCAGACGAGTCGGATCTCCCTTTGGGCCGCCTCCCCGCGTCGACTTTA
AGACCAATGACTTACAAGGCAGCTGTAGATCTTAGCCACTTTTTAAAAGAAAAGGGGGGACTGGAAGGGC
TAATTCACTCCCAACGAAGACAAGATCTGCTTTTTGCTTGTACTGGGTCTCTCTGGTTAGACCAGATCTG
AGCCTGGGAGCTCTCTGGCTAACTAGGGAACCCACTGCTTAAGCCTCAATAAAGCTTGCCTTGAGTGCTT
CAAGTAGTGTGTGCCCGTCTGTTGTGTGACTCTGGTAACTAGAGATCCCTCAGACCCTTTTAGTCAGTGT
GGAAAATCTCTAGCAGTACGTATAGTAGTTCATGTCATCTTATTATTCAGTATTTATAACTTGCAAAGAA
ATGAATATCAGAGAGTGAGAGGAACTTGTTTATTGCAGCTTATAATGGTTACAAATAAAGCAATAGCATC
ACAAATTTCACAAATAAAGCATTTTTTTCACTGCATTCTAGTTGTGGTTTGTCCAAACTCATCAATGTAT
CTTATCATGTCTGGCTCTAGCTATCCCGCCCCTAACTCCGCCCATCCCGCCCCTAACTCCGCCCAGTTCC
GCCCATTCTCCGCCCCATGGCTGACTAATTTTTTTTATTTATGCAGAGGCCGAGGCCGCCTCGGCCTCTG
AGCTATTCCAGAAGTAGTGAGGAGGCTTTTTTGGAGGCCTAGGGACGTACCCAATTCGCCCTATAGTGAG
TCGTATTACGCGCGCTCACTGGCCGTCGTTTTACAACGTCGTGACTGGGAAAACCCTGGCGTTACCCAAC
TTAATCGCCTTGCAGCACATCCCCCTTTCGCCAGCTGGCGTAATAGCGAAGAGGCCCGCACCGATCGCCC
TTCCCAACAGTTGCGCAGCCTGAATGGCGAATGGG
[124 nt withheld, positions 5000-5123]
C
[91 nt withheld, positions 5125-5215]
A
[49 nt withheld, positions 5217-5265]
CCTTTGACGTTGGAGTCCACGTTCTTT
[37 nt withheld, positions 5293-5329]
ACCCTATCTCGGTCTATTCTTTTGATTTATAAGGGATTTTGCCGATTTCGGCCTATTGGTTAAAAAATGA
GCTGATTTAACAAAAATTTAACGCGAATTTTAACAAAATATTAACGCTTACAATTTAGGTGGCACTTTTC
GGGGAAATGTGCGCGGAACCCCTATTTGTTTATTTTTCTAAATACATTCAAATATGTATCCGCTCATGAG
ACAATAACCCTGATAAATGCTTCAATAATATTGAAAAAGGAAGAGTATGAGTATTCAACATTTCCGTGTC
GCCCTTATTCCCTTTTTTGCGGCATTTTGCCTTCCTGTTTTTGCTCACCCAGAAACGCTGGTGAAAGTAA
AAGATGCTGAAGATCAGTTGGGTGCACGAGTGGGTTACATCGAACTGGATCTCAACAGCGGTAAGATCCT
TGAGAGTTTTCGCCCCGAAGAACGTTTTCCAATGATGAGCACTTTTAAAGTTCTGCTATGTGGCGCGGTA
TTATCCCGTATTGACGCCGGGCAAGAGCAACTCGGTCGCCGCATACACTATTCTCAGAATGACTTGGTTG
AGTACTCACCAGTCACAGAAAAGCATCTTACGGATGGCATGACAGTAAGAGAATTATGCAGTGCTGCCAT
AACCATGAGTGATAACACTGCGGCCAACTTACTTCTGACAACGATCGGAGGACCGAAGGAGCTAACCGCT
TTTTTGCACAACATGGGGGATCATGTAACTCGCCTTGATCGTTGGGAACCGGAGCTGAATGAAGCCATAC
CAAACGACGAGCGTGACACCACGATGCCTGTAGCAATGGCAACAACGTTGCGCAAACTATTAACTGGCGA
ACTACTTACTCTAGCTTCCCGGCAACAATTAATAGACTGGATGGAGGCGGATAAAGTTGCAGGACCACTT
CTGCGCTCGGCCCTTCCGGCTGGCTGGTTTATTGCTGATAAATCTGGAGCCGGTGAGCGTGGGTCTCGCG
GTATCATTGCAGCACTGGGGCCAGATGGTAAGCCCTCCCGTATCGTAGTTATCTACACGACGGGGAGTCA
GGCAACTATGGATGAACGAAATAGACAGATCGCTGAGATAGGTGCCTCACTGATTAAGCATTGGTAACTG
TCAGACCAAGTTTACTCATATATACTTTAGATTGATTTAAAACTTCATTTTTAATTTAAAAGGATCTAGG
TGAAGATCCTTTTTGATAATCTCATGACCAAAATCCCTTAACGTGAGTTTTCGTTCCACTGAGCGTCAGA
CCCCGTAGAAAAGATCAAAGGATCTTCTTGAGATCCTTTTTTTCTGCGCGTAATCTGCTGCTTGCAAACA
AAAAAACCACCGCTACCAGCGGTGGTTTGTTTGCCGGATCAAGAGCTACCAACTCTTTTTCCGAAGGTAA
CTGGCTTCAGCAGAGCGCAGATACCAAATACTGTTCTTCTAGTGTAGCCGTAGTTAGGCCACCACTTCAA
GAACTCTGTAGCACCGCCTACATACCTCGCTCTGCTAATCCTGTTACCAGTGGCTGCTGCCAGTGGCGAT
AAGTCGTGTCTTACCGGGTTGGACTCAAGACGATAGTTACCGGATAAGGCGCAGCGGTCGGGCTGAACGG
GGGGTTCGTGCACACAGCCCAGCTTGGAGCGAACGACCTACACCGAACTGAGATACCTACAGCGTGAGCT
ATGAGAAAGCGCCACGCTTCCCGAAGGGAGAAAGGCGGACAGGTATCCGGTAAGCGGCAGGGTCGGAACA
GGAGAGCGCACGAGGGAGCTTCCAGGGGGAAACGCCTGGTATCTTTATAGTCCTGTCGGGTTTCGCCACC
TCTGACTTGAGCGTCGATTTTTGTGATGCTCGTCAGGGGGGCGGAGCCTATGGAAAAACGCCAGCAACGC
GGCCTTTTTACGGTTCCTGGCCTTTTGCTGGCCTTTTGCTCACATGTTCTTTCCTGCGTTATCCCCTGAT
TCTGTGGATAACCGTATTACCGCCTTTGAGTGAGCTGATACCGCTCGCCGCAGCCGAACGACCGAGCGCA
GCGAGTCAGTGAGCGAGGAAGCGGAAGAGCGCCCAATACGCAAACCGCCTCTCCCCGCGCGTTGGCCGAT
TCATTAATGCAGCTGGCACGACAGGTTTCCCGACTGGAAAGCGGGCAGTGAGCGCAACGCAATTAATGTG
AGTTAGCTCACTCATTAGGCACCCCAGGCTTTACACTTTATGCTTCCGGCTCGTATGTTGTGTGGAATTG
TGAGCGGATAACAATTTCACACAGGAAACAGCTATGACCATGATTACGCCAAGCGCGCAATTAACCCTCA
CTAAAGGGAACAAAAGCTGGAGCTGCAAGCTTAATGTAGTCTTATGCAATACTCTTGTAGTCTTGCAACA
TGGTAACGATGAGTTAGCAACATGCCTTACAAGGAGAGAAAAAGCACCGTGCATGCCGATTGGTGGAAGT
AAGGTGGTACGATCGTGCCTTATTAGGAAGGCAACAGACGGGTCTGACATGGATTGGACGAACCACTGAA
TTGCCGCATTGCAGAGATATTGTATTTAAGTGCCTAGCTCGATACATAAACGGGTCTCTCTGGTTAGACC
AGATCTGAGCCTGGGAGCTCTCTGGCTAACTAGGGAACCCACTGCTTAAGCCTCAATAAAGCTTGCCTTG
AGTGCTTCAAGTAGTGTGTGCCCGTCTGTTGTGTGACTCTGGTAACTAGAGATCCCTCAGACCCTTTTAG
TCAGTGTGGAAAATCTCTAGCAGTGGCGCCCGAACAGGGACTTGAAAGCGAAAGGGAAACCAGAGGAGCT
CTCTCGACGCAGGACTCGGCTTGCTGAAGCGCGCACGGCAAGAGGCGAGGGGCGGCGACTGGTGAGTACG
CCAAAAATTTTGACTAGCGGAGGCTAGAAGGAGAGAGATGGGTGCGAGAGCGTCAGTATTAAGCGGGGGA
GAATTAGATCGCGATGGGAAAAAATTCGGTTAAGGCCAGGGGGAAAGAAAAAATATAAATTAAAACATAT
AGTATGGGCAAGCAGGGAGCTAGAACGATTCGCAGTTAATCCTGGCCTGTTAGAAACATCAGAAGGCTGT
AGACAAATACTGGGACAGCTACAACCATCCCTTCAGACAGGATCAGAAGAACTTAGATCATTATATAATA
CAGTAGCAACCCTCTATTGTGTGCATCAAAGGATAGAGATAAAAGACACCAAGGAAGCTTTAGACAAGAT
AGAGGAAGAGCAAAACAAAAGTAAGACCACCGCACAGCAAGCGGCCGCTGATCTTCAGACCTGGAGGAGG
AGATATGAGGGACAATTGGAGAAGTGAATTATATAAATATAAAGTAGTAAAAATTGAACCATTAGGAGTA
GCACCCACCAAGGCAAAGAGAAGAGTGGTGCAGAGAGAAAAAAGAGCAGTGGGAATAGGAGCTTTGTTCC
TTGGGTTCTTGGGAGCAGCAGGAAGCACTATGGGCGCAGCGTCAATGACGCTGACGGTACAGGCCAGACA
ATTATTGTCTGGTATAGTGCAGCAGCAGAACAATTTGCTGAGGGCTATTGAGGCGCAACAGCATCTGTTG
CAACTCACAGTCTGGGGCATCAAGCAGCTCCAGGCAAGAATCCTGGCTGTGGAAAGATACCTAAAGGATC
AACAGCTCCTGGGGATTTGGGGTTGCTCTGGAAAACTCATTTGCACCACTGCTGTGCCTTGGAATGCTAG
TTGGAGTAATAAATCTCTGGAACAGATTTGGAATCACACGACCTGGATGGAGTGGGACAGAGAAATTAAC
AATTACACAAGCTTAATACACTCCTTAATTGAAGAATCGCAAAACCAGCAAGAAAAGAATGAACAAGAAT
TATTGGAATTAGATAAATGGGCAAGTTTGTGGAATTGGTTTAACATAACAAATTGGCTGTGGTATATAAA
ATTATTCATAATGATAGTAGGAGGCTTGGTAGGTTTAAGAATAGTTTTTGCTGTACTTTCTATAGTGAAT
AGAGTTAGGCAGGGATATTCACCATTATCGTTTCAGACCCACCTCCCAACCCCGAGGGGACCCATGCATT
GCATCTCAATTAGTCAGCAACCAGGTGTGGAAAGTCCCCAGGCTCCCCAGCAGGCAGAAGTATGCAAAGC
ATGCGTCTCAATTAGTCAGCAACCATAGTCCCGCCCCTAACTCCGCCCATCCCGCCCCTAACTCCGCCCA
GTTCCGCCCATTCTCCGCCCCATGGCTGACTAATTTTTTTTATTTATGCAGAGGCCGAGGCCGCCTCGGC
CTCTGAGCTATTCCAGAAGTAGTGAGGAGGCTTTTTTGGAGGCCTAGGCTTTTGCAAAAAGCTTTCTAGA
GGTACCACCGGAGCTTACCATGACCGAGTACAAGCCCACGGTGCGCCTCGCCACCCGCGACGACGTCCCC
AGGGCCGTACGCACCCTCGCCGCCGCGTTCGCCGACTACCCCGCCACGCGCCACACCGTCGATCCGGACC
GCCACATCGAGCGGGTCACCGAGCTGCAAGAACTCTTCCTCACGCGCGTCGGGCTCGACATCGGCAAGGT
GTGGGTCGCGGACGACGGCGCCGCCGTGGCGGTCTGGACCACGCCGGAGAGCGTCGAAGCGGGGGCGGTG
TTCGCCGAGATCGGCCCGCGCATGGCCGAGTTGAGCGGTTCCCGGCTGGCCGCGCAGCAACAGATGGAAG
GCCTCCTGGCGCCGCACCGGCCCAAGGAGCCCGCGTGGTTCCTGGCCACCGTCGGCGTCTCGCCCGACCA
CCAGGGCAAGGGTCTGGGCAGCGCCGTCGTGCTCCCCGGAGTGGAGGCGGCCGAGCGCGCCGGGGTGCCC
GCCTTCCTGGAGACCTCCGCGCCCCGCAACCTCCCCTTCTACGAGCGGCTCGGCTTCACCGTCACCGCCG
ACGTCGAGGTGCCCGAAGGACCGCGCACCTGGTGCATGACCCGCAAGCCCGGTGCCAGTTAACGAATTCT
AGATCTTGAGACAAATGGCAGTATTCATCCACAATTTTAAAAGAAAAGGGGGGATTGGGGGGTACAGTGC
AGGGGAAAGAATAGTAGACATAATAGCAACAGACATACAAACTAAAGAATTACAAAAACAAATTACAAAA
ATTCAAAATTTTCGGGTTTATTACAGGGACAGCAGAGATCCACTTTGGCGCCGGCTCGAGGCCTGCAGGT
GCAAAGATGGATAAAGTTTTAAACAGAGAGGAATCTTTGCAGCTAATGGACCTTCTAGGTCTTGAAAGGA
GTGGGAATT
Features (pLannotate 1.2.2; 34 found; start..end, strand, type, name):
      1..1179    +  promoter       EF-1α promoter: strong constitutive promoter for human elongation factor EF-1α
   1200..1217    +  protein_bind   attB1 (fragment): mutant version of attB; core recombination site for the Gateway® BP reaction BP Clonase™
   1223..3310    +  CDS            ILF3 (fragment) (sequence partly withheld): ILF3_HUMAN - Also known as DRBF, MPHOSPH4, NF90. Experimental evidence at protein level: Swiss-Prot protein existence level 1. RNA-binding protein that plays an essential role in the biogenesis of circular RNAs (circRNAs) which are produced by back- splicing circularization of pre-mRNAs. Within the nucleus, promotes circRNAs processing by stabilizing the regulatory elements residing in the flanking introns of the circularized exons. Plays thereby a role in the back-splicing of a subset of circRNAs (PubMed:28625552). As a consequence, participates in a wide range of transcriptional and post- tr
   3342..3366    -  protein_bind   attB2: mutant version of attB; recombination site for the Gateway® BP reaction BP Clonase™
   3374..3415    +  CDS            V5 tag: epitope tag from simian virus 5
   3431..3484    +  promoter       U6 promoter (fragment): RNA polymerase III promoter for human U6 snRNA
   3526..4114    +  misc_feature   WPRE: woodchuck hepatitis virus posttranscriptional regulatory element
   4165..4184    +  misc_feature   cPPT/CTS (fragment): central polypurine tract and central termination sequence of HIV-1
   4186..4419    +  LTR            3' LTR (ΔU3): self-inactivating 3' long terminal repeat (LTR) from HIV-1
   4497..4618    +  polyA_signal   SV40 poly(A) signal: SV40 polyadenylation signal
   4658..4793    +  rep_origin     SV40 ori: SV40 origin of replication
   4814..4832    -  promoter       T7 promoter: promoter for bacteriophage T7 RNA polymerase
   4840..4995    +  CDS            lacZα (fragment): LacZα fragment of β-galactosidase; lacZ fragment
   5000..5428    +  rep_origin     f1 ori (sequence partly withheld): f1 bacteriophage origin of replication; arrow indicates direction of (+) strand synthesis
   5481..5585    +  promoter       AmpR promoter: bla
   5586..6446    +  CDS            AmpR: β-lactamase; bla; confers resistance to ampicillin, carbenicillin, and related antibiotics
   6617..7205    +  rep_origin     ori: high-copy-number ColE1/pMB1/pBR322/pUC origin of replication
   7388..7480    +  CDS            lacI (fragment): lac repressor; lacI; The lac repressor binds to the lac operator to inhibit transcription in E. coli. This inhibition can be relieved by adding lactose or isopropyl-β-D-thiogalactopyranoside (IPTG).
   7493..7514    +  protein_bind   CAP binding site: CAP binding activates transcription in the presence of cAMP. E. coli catabolite activator protein
   7529..7559    +  promoter       lac promoter: promoter for the E. coli lac operon
   7567..7583    +  protein_bind   lac operator: The lac repressor binds to the lac operator to inhibit transcription in E. coli. This inhibition can be relieved by adding lactose or isopropyl-β-D-thiogalactopyranoside (IPTG). lac repressor encoded by lacI
   7628..7646    +  promoter       T3 promoter: promoter for bacteriophage T3 RNA polymerase
   7674..7900    +  promoter       RSV promoter: Rous sarcoma virus enhancer/promoter
   7901..8081    +  LTR            5' LTR (truncated): truncated 5' long terminal repeat (LTR) from HIV-1
   8128..8253    +  misc_feature   HIV-1 Ψ: packaging signal of human immunodeficiency virus type 1
   8237..8600    +  CDS            HIV-1 gag (fragment): gag protein from human immunodeficiency virus 1; gag
   8746..8979    +  misc_feature   RRE: The Rev response element (RRE) of HIV-1 allows for Rev-dependent mRNA export from the nucleus to the cytoplasm.
   9356..9382    +  CDS            Rev (fragment): human immunodeficiency virus 1 (HIV-1) Rev protein; rev; enhances nuclear export of unspliced and incompletely spliced viral mRNAs
   9389..9412    +  promoter       SV40 promoter (fragment): SV40 early promoter
   9413..9484    +  promoter       SV40 promoter (fragment): SV40 enhancer and early promoter
   9508..9643    +  rep_origin     SV40 ori: SV40 origin of replication
   9689..10285   +  CDS            PuroR (fragment): puromycin N-acetyltransferase; pac from Streptomyces; confers resistance to puromycin
  10334..10451   +  misc_feature   cPPT/CTS: central polypurine tract and central termination sequence of HIV-1
  10516..10582   +  CDS            small t antigen (fragment): SV40 (simian virus 40) small t antigen
