[The description below was written by a language model from this plasmid's Addgene catalogue record and pLannotate feature annotations shown in this document.]
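Description:
TFORF3175 is a third-generation-style, self-inactivating lentiviral expression plasmid built on the pLX_TRC317 backbone, and it belongs to a barcoded library of human transcription factor open reading frames. It carries human ILF3 (the depositor cites a RefSeq transcript isoform), which encodes a double-stranded RNA-binding protein also known as NF90/NF110. The ORF was inserted by Gateway cloning, so it is flanked by attB1 and attB2 sites. It sits downstream of the strong constitutive EF-1α promoter and is followed by a C-terminal V5 epitope tag for detection. A WPRE after the cassette enhances transcript stability and expression. The catalogue entry says each library member carries a unique 24-bp barcode for identifying the transcription factor in pooled screens. The barcode is not annotated in the feature table. The short U6 promoter fragment called between the V5 tag and the WPRE is probably a residual or primer-binding sequence, not a functional Pol III unit.

The viral framework consists of an RSV promoter driving a truncated HIV-1 5' LTR, the Ψ packaging signal with a partial gag sequence, the RRE for Rev-dependent export, a cPPT/CTS, and a ΔU3 3' LTR that inactivates LTR-driven transcription after integration. Packaging functions must therefore be supplied in trans. An SV40 early promoter drives puromycin N-acetyltransferase within the proviral region, which allows selection of transduced mammalian cells. In bacteria the plasmid is maintained through a high-copy pUC-type origin and ampicillin resistance, and an f1 origin is also present. The depositor warns of possible recombination, as is common for LTR-containing plasmids. The construct is intended for ILF3 overexpression, either individually or in pooled screens of directed differentiation.
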