Addgene plasmid #144651: TFORF3175
Purpose: Lentiviral vector for overexpressing transcription factor ORFs with unique 24-bp barcodes. Barcodes facilitate identification of transcription factors in pooled screens.
Depositing lab: Feng Zhang. Depositing organization: Broad Institute. Publication: A transcription factor atlas of directed differentiation. Joung J, Ma S, Tay T, Geiger-Schuller KR, Kirchgatterer PC, Verdine VK, Guo B, Arias-Garcia MA, Allen WE, Singh A, Kuksenko O, Abudayyeh OO, Gootenberg JS, Fu Z, Macrae RK, Buenrostro JD, Regev A, Zhang F. Cell. 2023 Jan 5;186(1):209-229.e26. doi: 10.1016/j.cell.2022.11.026. PubMed 36608654.
Backbone
  Vector backbone: pLX_TRC317
  Backbone manufacturer: Broad Institute Genetic Perturbation Platform
  Backbone size w/o insert (bp): 8264
  Vector type: Mammalian Expression, Lentiviral
  Selectable markers: Puromycin
Growth in bacteria
  Bacterial resistance: Ampicillin, 100 μg/mL
  Growth temperature: 37°C
  Growth strain: NEB Stable
  Copy number: High Copy
Gene/Insert
  Gene/Insert name: ILF3
  Species: H. sapiens (human)
  Insert size (bp): 2324
  Entrez Gene: ILF3 (a.k.a. CBTF, DRBF, DRBP76, MMP4, MPHOSPH4, MPP4, MPP4110, NF-AT-90, NF110, NF110b, NF90, NF90a, NF90b, NF90c, NF90ctv, NFAR, NFAR-1, NFAR-2, NFAR110, NFAR2, NFAR90, TCP110, TCP80)
  Promoter: EF1a
  Tag / fusion protein: V5 (C terminal on insert)
  Cloning method: Gateway Cloning
  Sequencing primers: 5′ GGGTGGAGACTGAAGTTAGGCCAG; 3′ CACATAGCGTAAAAGGAGCAACATAG
Resource information
  A portion of this plasmid was derived from a plasmid made by: Broad Institute Genetic Perturbation Platform
Terms and licenses: Academic/Nonprofit Terms; Industry Terms: Not Available to Industry
Depositor comments: NM_001137673.1 Please test multiple small colonies in case of plasmid recombination. To make this collection available in a timely manner, a portion of this collection was not fully sequenced by Addgene. If an Addgene verified full plasmid sequence is not available, please contact us prior to placing an order to request the full sequence.
How to cite: TFORF3175 was a gift from Feng Zhang (Addgene plasmid # 144651 ; http://n2t.net/addgene:144651 ; RRID:Addgene_144651)
