>Addgene plasmid #144651 | TFORF3175 | depositor partial sequence | sequence record 286068 | Insert
ATCGATTGATCAACAAGTTTGTACAAAAAAGTTGGCATGCGTCCAATGCGAATTTTTGTGAATGATGACC
GCCATGTGATGGCAAAGCATTCTTCCGTTTATCCAACACAAGAGGAGCTGGAGGCAGTCCAGAACATGGT
GTCCCACACGGAGCGGGCGCTCAAAGCTGTGTCCGACTGGATAGACGAGCAGGAAAAGGGTAGCAGCGAG
CAGGCAGAGTCCGATAACATGGATGTGCCCCCAGAGGACGACAGTAAAGAAGGGGCTGGGGAACAGAAGA
CGGAGCACATGACCAGAACCCTGCGGGGAGTGATGCGGGTGGGCCTGGTGGCAAAGGGCCTCCTACTCAA
GGGGGACTTGGATCTGGAGCTGGTGCTGCTGTGTAAGGAGAAGCCCACAACCGCCCTCCTGGACAAGGTG
GCCGACAACCTGGCCATCCAGCTTGCTGCTGTAACAGAAGACAAGTACGAAATACTGCAATCTGTCGACG
ATGCTGCGATTGTGATAAAAAACACAAAAGAGCCTCCATTGTCCCTGACCATCCACCTGACATCCCCTGT
TGTCAGAGAAGAAATGGAGAAAGTATTAGCTGGAGAAACGCTATCAGTCAACGACCCCCCGGACGTTCTG
GACAGGCAGAAATGCCTTGCTGCCTTGGCGTCCCTCCGACACGCCAAGTGGTTCCAGGCCAGAGCCAACG
GGCTGAAGTCTTGTGTCATTGTGATCCGGGTCTTGAGGGACCTGTGCACTCGCGTGCCCACCTGGGGTCC
CCTCCGAGGCTGGCCTCTCGAGCTCCTGTGTGAGAAATCCATTGGCACGGCCAACAGACCGATGGGTGCT
GGCGAGGCCCTGCGGAGAGTGCTGGAGTGCCTGGCGTCGGGCATCGTGATGCCAGATGGTTCTGGCATTT
ATGACCCTTGTGAAAAAGAAGCCACTGATGCTATTGGGCATCTAGACAGACAGCAACGGGAAGATATCAC
ACAGAGTGCGCAGCACGCACTGCGGCTCGCTGCCTTCGGCCAGCTCCATAAAGTCCTAGGCATGGACCCT
CTGCCTTCCAAGATGCCCAAGAAACCAAAGAATGAAAACCCAGTGGACTACACCGTTCAGATCCCACCAA
GCACCACCTATGCCATTACGCCCATGAAACGCCCAATGGAGGAGGACGGGGAGGAGAAGTCGCCCAGCAA
AAAGAAGAAGAAGATTCAGAAGAAAGAGGAGAAGGCAGAGCCCCCCCAGGCTATGAATGCCCTGATGCGG
TTGAACCAGCTGAAGCCAGGGCTGCAGTACAAGCTGGTGTCCCAGACTGGGCCCGTCCATGCCCCCATCT
TTACCATGTCTGTGGAGGTTGATGGCAATTCATTCGAGGCCTCTGGGCCCTCCAAAAAGACGGCCAAGCT
GCACGTGGCCGTTAAGGTGTTACAGGACATGGGCTTGCCGACGGGTGCTGAAGGCAGGGACTCGAGCAAG
GGGGAGGACTCGGCTGAGGAGACCGAGGCGAAGCCAGCAGTGGTGGCCCCTGCCCCAGTGGTAGAAGCTG
TCTCCACCCCTAGTGCGGCCTTTCCCTCAGATGCCACTGCCGAGAACGTAAAACAGCAGGGGCCGATC
[210 nt withheld, positions 1609-1818]
GACACCCCTCTCGCCCTTGATGCCAACAAAAAGAAGAGAGCCCCAGTACCCGTCAGAGGGGGACCGAAAT
TTGCTGCTAAGCCACATAACCCTGGCTTCGGCATGGGAGGCCCCATGCACAACGAAGTGCCCCCACCCCC
CAACCTTCGAGGGCGGGGAAGAGGCGGGAGCATCCGGGGACGAGGGCGCGGGCGAGGATTTGGTGGCGCC
AACCATGGAGGCTACATGAATGCCGGTGCTGGGTATGGAAGCTATGGGTACGGAGGCAACTCTGCGACAG
CAGGCTACAGTGACTTTTTCACAGACTGCTACGGCTATCATGATTTTGGGTCTTCCTACCCAACTTTCTT
GTACAAAGTGGTTGATATCGGTAAGCCTATCCCTAACCCTCTCCTCGGTCTCGATTCTACGTAGTAATGA
ACTAGTCCGTAACTTGAAAGTATTTCGATTTCTTGGCTTTATATATCTTGTGGAAAGGACGATATGAGTA
TTCTCCACCACAGTTG
