>Addgene plasmid #144651 | TFORF3175 | depositor partial sequence | sequence record 286069 | Barcode
TATGAGTATTCTCCACCACAGTTG
